Addgene plasmid #199237: AM77_pU6.Sa-gRNA.CLYBL
Purpose: Expression construct encoding a S. aureus guide RNA targeting the human CLYBL safe harbor locus
Depositing lab: Manuel Goncalves. Depositing organization: Leiden University Medical Center. Publication: Precise homology-directed installation of large genomic edits in human cells with cleaving and nicking high-specificity Cas9 variants. Wang Q, Liu J, Janssen JM, Goncalves MAFV. Nucleic Acids Res. 2023 Mar 17:gkad165. doi: 10.1093/nar/gkad165. PubMed 36928106.
Backbone
  Vector backbone: pBR322
  Total vector size (bp): 2290
  Vector type: Mammalian Expression, CRISPR, Synthetic Biology
Growth in bacteria
  Bacterial resistance: Ampicillin, 100 μg/mL
  Growth temperature: 37°C
  Growth strain: DH5alpha
  Copy number: High Copy
Gene/Insert
  Gene/Insert name: S. aureus gRNA spacer
  Species: H. sapiens (human), Synthetic
  Insert size (bp): 23
  Promoter: RNA polymerase III promoter for human U6 snRNA
  Cloning method: Restriction Enzyme; 5′ cloning site BsmBI (destroyed during cloning); 3′ cloning site BsmBI (destroyed during cloning)
  Sequencing primers: 5′ M13 rev; 3′ M13 fwd
Terms and licenses: Academic/Nonprofit Terms; Industry Terms: Not Available to Industry
Depositor comments: This gRNA expression construct can be combined with target site-containing donor plasmids AD59_pEP.DonorCLYBL.TS (Addgene plasmid #199227) or AZ64_pE.DonorCLYBL.TS (Addgene plasmid #199228) to insert foreign DNA at the human CLYBL safe harbor locus using SaCas9 nucleases (HMEJ-based gene targeting) or SaCas9.D10A nickases (ITPN-based gene targeting), such as that encoded by Addgene plasmid #199251.
How to cite: AM77_pU6.Sa-gRNA.CLYBL was a gift from Manuel Goncalves (Addgene plasmid # 199237 ; http://n2t.net/addgene:199237 ; RRID:Addgene_199237)
