[The description below was written by a language model from this plasmid's Addgene catalogue record and pLannotate feature annotations shown in this document.]
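Description:
AM77_pU6.Sa-gRNA.CLYBL is a compact (about 2.3 kb) guide RNA expression plasmid for use in human cells, built on a pBR322-type backbone. It is propagated in E. coli through a high-copy ColE1/pUC-type origin of replication and selected with ampicillin via a β-lactamase (AmpR) gene driven by its own bla promoter. Beyond these bacterial maintenance elements, the plasmid carries essentially a single functional unit and has no mammalian selection marker or reporter in the annotated features. A short fragment of a Gateway attB1 site lies upstream of the expression cassette, apparently a remnant of earlier construction rather than a functional element.

The payload is a human U6 snRNA promoter, an RNA polymerase III promoter well suited to producing small, uncapped, non-polyadenylated transcripts. It drives a 23 bp spacer directed at the human CLYBL safe harbor locus, fused to the Staphylococcus aureus Cas9 guide RNA scaffold. The spacer was inserted by BsmBI restriction cloning, which destroyed both sites in the process. The plasmid encodes no Cas9 protein, so it must be co-delivered with a separate construct expressing SaCas9 nuclease or the SaCas9 D10A nickase.

According to the depositor, the guide is meant to be paired with donor plasmids that themselves contain the CLYBL target site, so that both genome and donor are cut or nicked. With the nuclease this supports homology-mediated end joining (HMEJ) gene targeting. With the nickase it supports ITPN-based gene targeting. Both approaches insert foreign DNA at CLYBL.
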