Features (pLannotate 1.2.2; 6 found; start..end, strand, type, name):
     13..30      +  protein_bind   attB1 (fragment): mutant version of attB; recombination site for the Gateway® BP reaction BP Clonase™
     82..322     +  promoter       U6 promoter: RNA polymerase III promoter for human U6 snRNA
    379..437     +  misc_RNA       Sa gRNA scaffold (fragment): guide RNA scaffold for the Staphylococcus aureus CRISPR/Cas9 system
    541..1129    -  rep_origin     ori: high-copy-number ColE1/pMB1/pBR322/pUC origin of replication
   1300..2160    -  CDS            AmpR: β-lactamase; bla; confers resistance to ampicillin, carbenicillin, and related antibiotics
   2161..2265    -  promoter       AmpR promoter: bla
>Addgene plasmid #199237 | AM77_pU6.Sa-gRNA.CLYBL | addgene full sequence | sequence record 391389 | Addgene NGS Result
GACGTCGCTAGCTGTACAAAAAAGCAGGCTTTAAAGGAACCAATTCAGTCGACTGGATCCGGTACCAAGG
TCGGGCAGGAAGAGGGCCTATTTCCCATGATTCCTTCATATTTGCATATACGATACAAGGCTGTTAGAGA
GATAATTAGAATTAATTTGACTGTAAACACAAAGATATTAGTACAAAATACGTGACGTAGAAAGTAATAA
TTTCTTGGGTAGTTTGCAGTTTTAAAATTATGTTTTAAAATGGACTATCATATGCTTACCGTAACTTGAA
AGTATTTCGATTTCTTGGCTTTATATATCTTGTGGAAAGGACGAAACACCGCCTACATACCGTTATCCTG
TGGGTTTTAGTACTCTGTAATGAAAATTACAGAATCTACTAAAACAAGGCAAAATGCCGTGTTTATCTCG
TCAACTTGTTGGCGAGATTTTTTTAAGCTTGGGCCGCTCGAGGTACCTCTCTACATATGACATGTGAGCA
AAAGGCCAGCAAAAGGCCAGGAACCGTAAAAAGGCCGCGTTGCTGGCGTTTTTCCATAGGCTCCGCCCCC
CTGACGAGCATCACAAAAATCGACGCTCAAGTCAGAGGTGGCGAAACCCGACAGGACTATAAAGATACCA
GGCGTTTCCCCCTGGAAGCTCCCTCGTGCGCTCTCCTGTTCCGACCCTGCCGCTTACCGGATACCTGTCC
GCCTTTCTCCCTTCGGGAAGCGTGGCGCTTTCTCATAGCTCACGCTGTAGGTATCTCAGTTCGGTGTAGG
TCGTTCGCTCCAAGCTGGGCTGTGTGCACGAACCCCCCGTTCAGCCCGACCGCTGCGCCTTATCCGGTAA
CTATCGTCTTGAGTCCAACCCGGTAAGACACGACTTATCGCCACTGGCAGCAGCCACTGGTAACAGGATT
AGCAGAGCGAGGTATGTAGGCGGTGCTACAGAGTTCTTGAAGTGGTGGCCTAACTACGGCTACACTAGAA
GAACAGTATTTGGTATCTGCGCTCTGCTGAAGCCAGTTACCTTCGGAAAAAGAGTTGGTAGCTCTTGATC
CGGCAAACAAACCACCGCTGGTAGCGGTGGTTTTTTTGTTTGCAAGCAGCAGATTACGCGCAGAAAAAAA
GGATCTCAAGAAGATCCTTTGATCTTTTCTACGGGGTCTGACGCTCAGTGGAACGAAAACTCACGTTAAG
GGATTTTGGTCATGAGATTATCAAAAAGGATCTTCACCTAGATCCTTTTAAATTAAAAATGAAGTTTTAA
ATCAATCTAAAGTATATATGAGTAAACTTGGTCTGACAGTTACCAATGCTTAATCAGTGAGGCACCTATC
TCAGCGATCTGTCTATTTCGTTCATCCATAGTTGCCTGACTCCCCGTCGTGTAGATAACTACGATACGGG
AGGGCTTACCATCTGGCCCCAGTGCTGCAATGATACCGCGAGACCCACGCTCACCGGCTCCAGATTTATC
AGCAATAAACCAGCCAGCCGGAAGGGCCGAGCGCAGAAGTGGTCCTGCAACTTTATCCGCCTCCATCCAG
TCTATTAATTGTTGCCGGGAAGCTAGAGTAAGTAGTTCGCCAGTTAATAGTTTGCGCAACGTTGTTGCCA
TTGCTACAGGCATCGTGGTGTCACGCTCGTCGTTTGGTATGGCTTCATTCAGCTCCGGTTCCCAACGATC
AAGGCGAGTTACATGATCCCCCATGTTGTGCAAAAAAGCGGTTAGCTCCTTCGGTCCTCCGATCGTTGTC
AGAAGTAAGTTGGCCGCAGTGTTATCACTCATGGTTATGGCAGCACTGCATAATTCTCTTACTGTCATGC
CATCCGTAAGATGCTTTTCTGTGACTGGTGAGTACTCAACCAAGTCATTCTGAGAATAGTGTATGCGGCG
ACCGAGTTGCTCTTGCCCGGCGTCAATACGGGATAATACCGCGCCACATAGCAGAACTTTAAAAGTGCTC
ATCATTGGAAAACGTTCTTCGGGGCGAAAACTCTCAAGGATCTTACCGCTGTTGAGATCCAGTTCGATGT
AACCCACTCGTGCACCCAACTGATCTTCAGCATCTTTTACTTTCACCAGCGTTTCTGGGTGAGCAAAAAC
AGGAAGGCAAAATGCCGCAAAAAAGGGAATAAGGGCGACACGGAAATGTTGAATACTCATACTCTTCCTT
TTTCAATATTATTGAAGCATTTATCAGGGTTATTGTCTCATGAGCGGATACATATTTGAATGTATTTAGA
AAAATAAACAAATAGGGGTTCCGCGCACATTTCCCCGAAAAGTGCCACCT
